>Addgene plasmid #125046 | pKmK.P13 | addgene full sequence | sequence record 244894 | Addgene NGS Result
TCGGTCTCAAACGTAGATTAATAAAATATATCTTGCGTTTCAATACTCTAGTCTAACAAAAGCGTACGTA
AGTCTTTCTTTACGTTTGTTCTTTGTTCTTTGTTTTCCATTTTTCCATAATTAAAACTGACGCCCGACGT
GCGGCCGGCCGGCGCGTCCACAGTTGACACAAAACTACTCGCACGTGACCGCACGTGACCGCACGTGACC
ACATTCATCCATTCTTCTCCAGAACATTCTAGAAGGACCGGGTAACGTCCACTTCCTTCGAAACCCGGAA
GAAAGAAACAAAGAAAAAAAAAAAAACCTTTGCGGACGTTAATATGGAGCATCATCGAAATAAAGGGAAA
CGAAGTTGCATTAGGCAAATAGTCTCCAGTTTCGTTAAAACATCGCAACCTTTTGGAAGTGGTAAGGTTT
AGCGCATGTTCTTTGAAAAAGGCGCGGTTCTAGTAGGTGCTAGTATCGTCTAGAAGTGGGCTGTCCAATA
GGGAGTGTCCCTAATTTTGCAGTTTGTAGCCTTACGATATGTGGGGCATTCGTAGGGTTGGTCTACACAT
GTTGTGTGTGTGTGTATGTAGTTTAGCTGTGTAGTTTGGTCGTAAGGTGACTAAAGAAGTAACTAGCGAG
CGGATTGTTGTAGTTTAGGGTAGTGTGAATTGCTTCAAGGGAAAATGGGTTTGTTCTAGGGAAGAAAAGA
AATATGCAGAACAAAGTGAAGGAAACGAAGTGAAAAGGTTAGGTTCCGGAAGGAAGTATATAAAAAGGGT
ATCCAGTGCAAGGGAACGAGAATAGTTTTAGTTCTTGGCTAAGGTATCTAGGAGGAATTGTTGTTATTGT
TGTTGTTGTTTATTAATTAGTCACTTCCTAGCTCAGACTAGTAAAGAAGATACAAACCATATAGTGAACA
AATATGTGAGACCAGACCAATAAAAAACGCCCGGCGGCAACCGAGCGTTCTGAACAAATCCAGATGGAGT
TCTGAGGTCATTACTGGATCTATCAACAGGAGTCCAAGCGAGCTCGATATCAAATTACGCCCCGCCCTGC
CACTCATCGCAGTACTGTTGTAATTCATTAAGCATTCTGCCGACATGGAAGCCATCACAAACGGCATGAT
GAACCTGAATCGCCAGCGGCATCAGCACCTTGTCGCCTTGCGTATAATATTTGCCCATGGTGAAAACGGG
GGCGAAGAAGTTGTCCATATTGGCCACGTTTAAATCAAAACTGGTGAAACTCACCCAGGGATTGGCTGAA
ACGAAAAACATATTCTCAATAAACCCTTTAGGGAAATAGGCCAGGTTTTCACCGTAACACGCCACATCTT
GCGAATATATGTGTAGAAACTGCCGGAAATCGTCGTGGTATTCACTCCAGAGCGATGAAAACGTTTCAGT
TTGCTCATGGAAAACGGTGTAACAAGGGTGAACACTATCCCATATCACCAGCTCACCGTCTTTCATTGCC
ATACGAAATTCCGGATGAGCATTCATCAGGCGGGCAAGAATGTGAATAAAGGCCGGATAAAACTTGTGCT
TATTTTTCTTTACGGTCTTTAAAAAGGCCGTAATATCCAGCTGAACGGTCTGGTTATAGGTACATTGAGC
AACTGACTGAAATGCCTCAAAATGTTCTTTACGATGCCATTGGGATATATCAACGGTGGTATATCCAGTG
ATTTTTTTCTCCATTTTAGCTTCCTTAGCTCCTGAAAATCTCGATAACTCAAAAAATACGCCCGGTAGTG
ATCTTATTTCATTATGGTGAAAGTTGGAACCTCTTACGTGCCCGATCAATCATGACCAAAATCCCTTAAC
GTGAGTTTTCGTTCCACTGAGCGTCAGACCCCGTAGAAAAGATCAAAGGATCTTCTTGAGATCCTTTTTT
TCTGCGCGTAATCTGCTGCTTGCAAACAAAAAAACCACCGCTACCAGCGGTGGTTTGTTTGCCGGATCAA
GAGCTACCAACTCTTTTTCCGAAGGTAACTGGCTTCAGCAGAGCGCAGATACCAAATACTGTTCTTCTAG
TGTAGCCGTAGTTAGGCCACCACTTCAAGAACTCTGTAGCACCGCCTACATACCTCGCTCTGCTAATCCT
GTTACCAGTGGCTGCTGCCAGTGGCGATAAGTCGTGTCTTACCGGGTTGGACTCAAGACGATAGTTACCG
GATAAGGCGCAGCGGTCGGGCTGAACGGGGGGTTCGTGCACACAGCCCAGCTTGGAGCGAACGACCTACA
CCGAACTGAGATACCTACAGCGTGAGCTATGAGAAAGCGCCACGCTTCCCGAAGGGAGAAAGGCGGACAG
GTATCCGGTAAGCGGCAGGGTCGGAACAGGAGAGCGCACGAGGGAGCTTCCAGGGGGAAACGCCTGGTAT
CTTTATAGTCCTGTCGGGTTTCGCCACCTCTGACTTGAGCGTCGATTTTTGTGATGCTCGTCAGGGGGGC
GGAGCCTATGGAAAAACGCCAGCAACGCGGCCTTTTTACGGTTCCTGGCCTTTTGCTGGCCTTTTGCTCA
CATGTTCTTTCCTGCGTTATCCCCTGATTCTGTGGATAACCGTAG
Features (pLannotate 1.2.2; 4 found; start..end, strand, type, name):
    930..964     -  terminator     lambda t0 terminator: minimal transcription terminator from phage lambda (Scholtissek and Grosse, 1987)
   1038..1694    -  CDS            cat: CAT_ECOLX - Experimental evidence at protein level: Swiss-Prot protein existence level 1. This enzyme is an effector of chloramphenicol resistance in bacteria. From Escherichia coli. This protein is used as a marker in many commonly used cloning vectors, such as pACYC184.
   1695..1792    -  promoter       cat promoter: promoter of the E. coli cat gene encoding chloramphenicol acetyltransferase
   1876..2464    +  rep_origin     ori: high-copy-number ColE1/pMB1/pBR322/pUC origin of replication
