[The description below was written by a language model from this plasmid's Addgene catalogue record and pLannotate feature annotations shown in this document.]
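Description:
pKmK.P13 is a part-storage plasmid from a Kluyveromyces marxianus synthetic biology toolkit, built in the YTK001 entry vector of the modular yeast Golden Gate cloning system. It is a small construct of about 2.6 kb that carries only what is needed for maintenance in E. coli. A high-copy ColE1/pUC-type origin of replication drives propagation. A chloramphenicol acetyltransferase (cat) gene, expressed from its native promoter and followed by the minimal phage lambda t0 terminator, provides chloramphenicol selection. The feature table shows no yeast origin, centromere or yeast selection marker. Although it is catalogued under yeast expression and synthetic biology, the plasmid therefore serves as a bacterial holding vector rather than as something to be maintained in yeast itself.

The payload is an 899 bp fragment annotated as the HSP104 promoter, stored as a K. marxianus promoter part. It was inserted through BsmBI sites that were destroyed during cloning. The automated feature annotation does not label this region, but it corresponds to the unannotated stretch outside the backbone elements. According to the depositor, the fragment is flanked by the YTK-compatible Golden Gate overhangs of a "type 2" part, which is the promoter position in the toolkit's assembly hierarchy. This allows it to be released and joined in order with coding sequence, terminator and other parts to build transcription units. The promoter is described as heat-inducible, responding at roughly 37–42 °C, so it can be used for temperature-triggered control of gene expression in engineered K. marxianus strains. The depositor notes that minor differences between the sequencing result and the annotated reference do not affect function.
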