Addgene plasmid #125046: pKmK.P13
Purpose: Storage plasmid for K.marxianus promoter; type 2 part
Depositing lab: John Morrissey. Depositing organization: University College Cork. Publication: Biological Parts for Kluyveromyces marxianus Synthetic Biology. Rajkumar AS, Varela JA, Juergens H, Daran JG, Morrissey JP. Front Bioeng Biotechnol. 2019 May 7;7:97. doi: 10.3389/fbioe.2019.00097. eCollection 2019. PubMed 31134195.
Backbone
  Vector backbone: YTK001
  Backbone manufacturer: Dueber lab, UC Berkeley
  Backbone size w/o insert (bp): 1667
  Vector type: Yeast Expression, Synthetic Biology
Growth in bacteria
  Bacterial resistance: Chloramphenicol, 25 μg/mL
  Growth temperature: 37°C
  Growth strain: DH5alpha
  Copy number: High Copy
Gene/Insert
  Gene/Insert name: HSP104 promoter
  Insert size (bp): 899
  Cloning method: Restriction Enzyme; 5′ cloning site BsmBI (destroyed during cloning); 3′ cloning site BsmBI (destroyed during cloning)
  Sequencing primers: 5′ tttgctggccttttgctc; 3′ catctggatttgttcagaacg
Terms and licenses: Academic/Nonprofit Terms; Industry Terms: Not Available to Industry
Depositor comments: Promoter inducible by heat (37-42 degrees). Contains the appropriate YTK-compatible Golden Gate overhangs for a type 2 part Please note that the minor differences between the Addgene NGS results and depositor's annotated sequence do not affect the plasmid function.
How to cite: pKmK.P13 was a gift from John Morrissey (Addgene plasmid # 125046 ; http://n2t.net/addgene:125046 ; RRID:Addgene_125046)
